Addgene plasmid #159526: pAAV-LAP1_2-mCherry
Purpose: Expresses mCherry from LAP1_2 promoter
Depositing lab: Esteban Engel. Depositing organization: Princeton University. Publication: Small Alphaherpesvirus Latency-Associated Promoters Drive Efficient and Long-Term Transgene Expression in the CNS. Maturana CJ, Verpeut JL, Pisano TJ, Dhanerawala ZM, Esteves A, Enquist LW, Engel EA. Mol Ther Methods Clin Dev. 2020 Apr 14;17:843-857. doi: 10.1016/j.omtm.2020.04.004. eCollection 2020 Jun 12. PubMed 32368565.
Backbone
  Vector backbone: pAAV-Ef1a-mCherry (Addgene 114470)
  Backbone manufacturer: Karl Deisseroth and Stratagene
  Backbone size w/o insert (bp): 4948
  Total vector size (bp): 5659
  Modifications to backbone: Replaced EF1a with LAP1_2
  Vector type: Mammalian Expression, AAV
Growth in bacteria
  Bacterial resistance: Ampicillin, 100 μg/mL
  Growth temperature: 37°C
  Growth strain: NEB Stable
  Copy number: High Copy
Gene/Insert
  Gene/Insert name: mCherry
  Insert size (bp): 711
  Promoter: LAP1_2
  Cloning method: Restriction Enzyme; 5′ cloning site MluI (not destroyed); 3′ cloning site BamHI (not destroyed)
  Sequencing primers: 5′ GCA CGC GTA TCT CCG GAA AGA GGA AAT TGA; 3′ GCG GAT CCG AGC TCC CTC TTC CTC GCC GCG GAC TGG
Terms and licenses: Academic/Nonprofit Terms; Industry Terms: Not Available to Industry
How to cite: pAAV-LAP1_2-mCherry was a gift from Esteban Engel (Addgene plasmid # 159526 ; http://n2t.net/addgene:159526 ; RRID:Addgene_159526)
