[The description below was written by a language model from this plasmid's Addgene catalogue record and pLannotate feature annotations shown in this document.]
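Description:
pAAV-LAP1_2-mCherry is an adeno-associated virus transfer plasmid for mammalian expression, built on the pAAV-Ef1a-mCherry backbone by replacing the EF1a promoter with LAP1_2 between retained MluI and BamHI sites. It is propagated in E. coli as a high-copy plasmid through a ColE1/pUC-type origin and selected with ampicillin via the bla (AmpR) gene and its own promoter. An f1 phage origin is also present in the backbone. The catalogue lists a total size of 5,659 bp, while the sequenced record behind the feature table is 5,648 nt. The difference is small and the record does not explain it.

The payload lies between AAV2 inverted terminal repeats, which are the cis elements needed for replication and packaging of the cassette into AAV particles. One ITR is annotated intact downstream of the cassette. The other appears only as fragments spanning the plasmid's numbering origin, which is a common outcome when these structured repeats are sequenced and auto-annotated. Within the ITRs, the mCherry red fluorescent protein coding sequence is followed by a WPRE, which enhances transcript stability and expression, and then by the human growth hormone polyadenylation signal. The LAP1_2 promoter is not annotated in the feature table, but it presumably occupies the unannotated region upstream of mCherry. According to the associated publication title, it belongs to a set of small alphaherpesvirus latency-associated promoters. The construct serves as a reporter vector for producing recombinant AAV. It is used to assess efficient, long-term transgene expression from this compact promoter in the central nervous system, where a small promoter leaves more of the limited AAV packaging capacity for the transgene.
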