Features (pLannotate 1.2.2; 15 found; start..end, strand, type, name):
      1..46      -  repeat_region  AAV2 ITR (fragment): inverted terminal repeat of adeno-associated virus serotype 2 inverted
    956..1663    +  CDS            mCherry: mCherry is a basic (constitutively fluorescent) red fluorescent protein published in 2004, derived from Discosoma sp.. It is reported to be a very rapidly-maturing monomer with low acid sensitivity.
   1667..1691    +  misc_feature   MCS (fragment): pBluescript multiple cloning site
   1691..2279    +  misc_feature   WPRE: woodchuck hepatitis virus posttranscriptional regulatory element
   2311..2787    +  polyA_signal   hGH poly(A) signal: human growth hormone polyadenylation signal
   2827..2967    +  repeat_region  AAV2 ITR: inverted terminal repeat of adeno-associated virus serotype 2 inverted
   2972..3023    -  misc_feature   bom (fragment): basis of mobility region from pBR322
   3042..3497    +  rep_origin     f1 ori (sequence partly withheld): f1 bacteriophage origin of replication; arrow indicates direction of (+) strand synthesis
   3498..3547    -  misc_feature   bom (fragment): basis of mobility region from pBR322
   3649..3684    -  CDS            rop (fragment): Rop protein, which maintains plasmids at low copy number; rop
   3779..3883    +  promoter       AmpR promoter: bla
   3884..4744    +  CDS            AmpR: β-lactamase; bla; confers resistance to ampicillin, carbenicillin, and related antibiotics
   4915..5503    +  rep_origin     ori: high-copy-number ColE1/pMB1/pBR322/pUC origin of replication
   5576..5603    +  repeat_region  AAV2 ITR (fragment): inverted terminal repeat of adeno-associated virus serotype 2 inverted
   5632..5648    +  repeat_region  AAV2 ITR (fragment): inverted terminal repeat of adeno-associated virus serotype 2 inverted
>Addgene plasmid #159526 | pAAV-LAP1_2-mCherry | addgene full sequence | sequence record 311208 | Addgene NGS Result
CGAGCGCGCAGAGAGGGAGTGGCCAACTCCATCACTAGGGGTTCCTGCGGCCGCACGCGTCCCGGGGGAG
TCGGGGGGTCCCAGTTCGGCGCGGTCTCCACAGCGCACAAAGTCCGGCTGCAGTAAATTTACTGCGGGTG
CAGTTACCCTGGCGGCCACACCGGCCCGATGGCGCTGCAGTAACTCTACTGCAGCTACAGTTTACTACAG
TTGCAGTACCGCGCGCCGCCGCCAAATACTACAGTAGATTTCCTGTGGCCGCCGCGTACTGCAGTTTACC
GCGGCTGCAGTAAACTGCAGTATCGCGCGGTAAATTGCAGTCTGGCAGCCGCGCGTTACTGCAATTAGCG
GTGGCTCCCGACACTCTGGCCAATTGGTGCTAATGGGCCGTGATGGTCCATGTGGGGGTGATGTAACCGC
CGGGCCCGGTTGGGCACTCAGATGGTGGCCGGGCGCCAGGCCAAAGTGCTGTCTGAGTGCCACTTTATGA
CTTTGTTTTTCTCAAACAACATCAATTATGGATGCACATCGTGTATATAATCCCCGGTCCGCGCTCCGCC
CACCCATCACAGCAGCCGCGGACGCTGCGCGCCGGAGCGGTCCATCTCGCCAGCCAGCCAACCAGCCGAG
CCGCCCAGCCGACCCGAGAGCCCCGAGAGCCAGACTCCCTCAGCCATAGAAGACACCGGGCGGGAGAGAC
GGACTGAAAAAATATATCTTTTTTTATTTTGTCTGGGCCTGGAGACCCGCAGCAGGAGCGGAGGTGGGTG
CGGGGCCGGGAGCCGGAGCAGGACCGGGAACAGGAACAGGAACAGGAACAGGAACAGGAACAGGAGTGGG
GCCGGGAGCAGGAGCAGGAGCGGGAGCCGAAGTGGGGGCAGGAGCGGCGGCGGCCGCAGCAGCAACAGGG
TCGCCCCAGTCCGCGGCGAGGAAGAGGGAGCTCGGATCCGCCACCATGGTGAGCAAGGGCGAGGAGGATA
ACATGGCCATCATCAAGGAGTTCATGCGCTTCAAGGTGCACATGGAGGGCTCCGTGAACGGCCACGAGTT
CGAGATCGAGGGCGAGGGCGAGGGCCGCCCCTACGAGGGCACCCAGACCGCCAAGCTGAAGGTGACCAAG
GGTGGCCCCCTGCCCTTCGCCTGGGACATCCTGTCCCCTCAGTTCATGTACGGCTCCAAGGCCTACGTGA
AGCACCCCGCCGACATCCCCGACTACTTGAAGCTGTCCTTCCCCGAGGGCTTCAAGTGGGAGCGCGTGAT
GAACTTCGAGGACGGCGGCGTGGTGACCGTGACCCAGGACTCCTCCCTGCAGGACGGCGAGTTCATCTAC
AAGGTGAAGCTGCGCGGCACCAACTTCCCCTCCGACGGCCCCGTAATGCAGAAGAAGACCATGGGCTGGG
AGGCCTCCTCCGAGCGGATGTACCCCGAGGACGGCGCCCTGAAGGGCGAGATCAAGCAGAGGCTGAAGCT
GAAGGACGGCGGCCACTACGACGCTGAGGTCAAGACCACCTACAAGGCCAAGAAGCCCGTGCAGCTGCCC
GGCGCCTACAACGTCAACATCAAGTTGGACATCACCTCCCACAACGAGGACTACACCATCGTGGAACAGT
ACGAACGCGCCGAGGGCCGCCACTCCACCGGCGGCATGGACGAGCTGTACAAGTAAGAATTCGATATCAA
GCTTATCGATAATCAACCTCTGGATTACAAAATTTGTGAAAGATTGACTGGTATTCTTAACTATGTTGCT
CCTTTTACGCTATGTGGATACGCTGCTTTAATGCCTTTGTATCATGCTATTGCTTCCCGTATGGCTTTCA
TTTTCTCCTCCTTGTATAAATCCTGGTTGCTGTCTCTTTATGAGGAGTTGTGGCCCGTTGTCAGGCAACG
TGGCGTGGTGTGCACTGTGTTTGCTGACGCAACCCCCACTGGTTGGGGCATTGCCACCACCTGTCAGCTC
CTTTCCGGGACTTTCGCTTTCCCCCTCCCTATTGCCACGGCGGAACTCATCGCCGCCTGCCTTGCCCGCT
GCTGGACAGGGGCTCGGCTGTTGGGCACTGACAATTCCGTGGTGTTGTCGGGGAAATCATCGTCCTTTCC
TTGGCTGCTCGCCTATGTTGCCACCTGGATTCTGCGCGGGACGTCCTTCTGCTACGTCCCTTCGGCCCTC
AATCCAGCGGACCTTCCTTCCCGCGGCCTGCTGCCGGCTCTGCGGCCTCTTCCGCGTCTTCGCCTTCGCC
CTCAGACGAGTCGGATCTCCCTTTGGGCCGCCTCCCCGCATCGATACCGAGCGCTGCTCGAGAGATCTAC
GGGTGGCATCCCTGTGACCCCTCCCCAGTGCCTCTCCTGGCCCTGGAAGTTGCCACTCCAGTGCCCACCA
GCCTTGTCCTAATAAAATTAAGTTGCATCATTTTGTCTGACTAGGTGTCCTTCTATAATATTATGGGGTG
GAGGGGGGTGGTATGGAGCAAGGGGCAAGTTGGGAAGACAACCTGTAGGGCCTGCGGGGTCTATTGGGAA
CCAAGCTGGAGTGCAGTGGCACAATCTTGGCTCACTGCAATCTCCGCCTCCTGGGTTCAAGCGATTCTCC
TGCCTCAGCCTCCCGAGTTGTTGGGATTCCAGGCATGCATGACCAGGCTCAGCTAATTTTTGTTTTTTTG
GTAGAGACGGGGTTTCACCATATTGGCCAGGCTGGTCTCCAACTCCTAATCTCAGGTGATCTACCCACCT
TGGCCTCCCAAATTGCTGGGATTACAGGCGTGAACCACTGCTCCCTTCCCTGTCCTTCTGATTTTGTAGG
TAACCACGTGCGGACCGAGCGGCCGCAGGAACCCCTAGTGATGGAGTTGGCCACTCCCTCTCTGCGCGCT
CGCTCGCTCACTGAGGCCGGGCGACCAAAGGTCGCCCGACGCCCGGGCTTTGCCCGGGCGGCCTCAGTGA
GCGAGCGAGCGCGCAGCTGCCTGCAGGGGCGCCTGATGCGGTATTTTCTCCTTACGCATCTGTGCGGTAT
TTCACACCGCATA
[95 nt withheld, positions 3024-3118]
T
[46 nt withheld, positions 3120-3165]
C
[141 nt withheld, positions 3167-3307]
CCTTTGACGTTGGAGTCCACGTTCTTT
[37 nt withheld, positions 3335-3371]
ACTCTATCTCGGGCTATTCTTTTGATTTATAAGGGATTTTGCCGATTTCGGTCTATTGGTTAAAAAATGA
GCTGATTTAACAAAAATTTAACGCGAATTTTAACAAAATATTAACGTTTACAATTTTATGGTGCACTCTC
AGTACAATCTGCTCTGATGCCGCATAGTTAAGCCAGCCCCGACACCCGCCAACACCCGCTGACGCGCCCT
GACGGGCTTGTCTGCTCCCGGCATCCGCTTACAGACAAGCTGTGACCGTCTCCGGGAGCTGCATGTGTCA
GAGGTTTTCACCGTCATCACCGAAACGCGCGAGACGAAAGGGCCTCGTGATACGCCTATTTTTATAGGTT
AATGTCATGATAATAATGGTTTCTTAGACGTCAGGTGGCACTTTTCGGGGAAATGTGCGCGGAACCCCTA
TTTGTTTATTTTTCTAAATACATTCAAATATGTATCCGCTCATGAGACAATAACCCTGATAAATGCTTCA
ATAATATTGAAAAAGGAAGAGTATGAGTATTCAACATTTCCGTGTCGCCCTTATTCCCTTTTTTGCGGCA
TTTTGCCTTCCTGTTTTTGCTCACCCAGAAACGCTGGTGAAAGTAAAAGATGCTGAAGATCAGTTGGGTG
CACGAGTGGGTTACATCGAACTGGATCTCAACAGCGGTAAGATCCTTGAGAGTTTTCGCCCCGAAGAACG
TTTTCCAATGATGAGCACTTTTAAAGTTCTGCTATGTGGCGCGGTATTATCCCGTATTGACGCCGGGCAA
GAGCAACTCGGTCGCCGCATACACTATTCTCAGAATGACTTGGTTGAGTACTCACCAGTCACAGAAAAGC
ATCTTACGGATGGCATGACAGTAAGAGAATTATGCAGTGCTGCCATAACCATGAGTGATAACACTGCGGC
CAACTTACTTCTGACAACGATCGGAGGACCGAAGGAGCTAACCGCTTTTTTGCACAACATGGGGGATCAT
GTAACTCGCCTTGATCGTTGGGAACCGGAGCTGAATGAAGCCATACCAAACGACGAGCGTGACACCACGA
TGCCTGTAGCAATGGCAACAACGTTGCGCAAACTATTAACTGGCGAACTACTTACTCTAGCTTCCCGGCA
ACAATTAATAGACTGGATGGAGGCGGATAAAGTTGCAGGACCACTTCTGCGCTCGGCCCTTCCGGCTGGC
TGGTTTATTGCTGATAAATCTGGAGCCGGTGAGCGTGGGTCTCGCGGTATCATTGCAGCACTGGGGCCAG
ATGGTAAGCCCTCCCGTATCGTAGTTATCTACACGACGGGGAGTCAGGCAACTATGGATGAACGAAATAG
ACAGATCGCTGAGATAGGTGCCTCACTGATTAAGCATTGGTAACTGTCAGACCAAGTTTACTCATATATA
CTTTAGATTGATTTAAAACTTCATTTTTAATTTAAAAGGATCTAGGTGAAGATCCTTTTTGATAATCTCA
TGACCAAAATCCCTTAACGTGAGTTTTCGTTCCACTGAGCGTCAGACCCCGTAGAAAAGATCAAAGGATC
TTCTTGAGATCCTTTTTTTCTGCGCGTAATCTGCTGCTTGCAAACAAAAAAACCACCGCTACCAGCGGTG
GTTTGTTTGCCGGATCAAGAGCTACCAACTCTTTTTCCGAAGGTAACTGGCTTCAGCAGAGCGCAGATAC
CAAATACTGTTCTTCTAGTGTAGCCGTAGTTAGGCCACCACTTCAAGAACTCTGTAGCACCGCCTACATA
CCTCGCTCTGCTAATCCTGTTACCAGTGGCTGCTGCCAGTGGCGATAAGTCGTGTCTTACCGGGTTGGAC
TCAAGACGATAGTTACCGGATAAGGCGCAGCGGTCGGGCTGAACGGGGGGTTCGTGCACACAGCCCAGCT
TGGAGCGAACGACCTACACCGAACTGAGATACCTACAGCGTGAGCTATGAGAAAGCGCCACGCTTCCCGA
AGGGAGAAAGGCGGACAGGTATCCGGTAAGCGGCAGGGTCGGAACAGGAGAGCGCACGAGGGAGCTTCCA
GGGGGAAACGCCTGGTATCTTTATAGTCCTGTCGGGTTTCGCCACCTCTGACTTGAGCGTCGATTTTTGT
GATGCTCGTCAGGGGGGCGGAGCCTATGGAAAAACGCCAGCAACGCGGCCTTTTTACGGTTCCTGGCCTT
TTGCTGGCCTTTTGCTCACATGTCCTGCAGGCAGCTGCGCGCTCGCTCGCTCACTGAGGCCGCCCGGGCG
TCGGGCGACCTTTGGTCGCCCGGCCTCAGTGAGCGAG
